>Addgene plasmid #242569 | pME-EGFP-Myc (JDW 1441) | addgene full sequence | sequence record 484484 | Addgene NGS Result
CTTTCCTGCGTTATCCCCTGATTCTGTGGATAACCGTATTACCGCCTTTGAGTGAGCTGATACCGCTCGC
CGCAGCCGAACGACCGAGCGCAGCGAGTCAGTGAGCGAGGAAGCGGAAGAGCGCCCAATACGCAAACCGC
CTCTCCCCGCGCGTTGGCCGATTCATTAATGCAGCTGGCACGACAGGTTTCCCGACTGGAAAGCGGGCAG
TGAGCGCAACGCAATTAATACGCGTACCGCTAGCCAGGAAGAGTTTGTAGAAACGCAAAAAGGCCATCCG
TCAGGATGGCCTTCTGCTTAGTTTGATGCCTGGCAGTTTATGGCGGGCGTCCTGCCCGCCACCCTCCGGG
CCGTTGCTTCACAACGTTCAAATCCGCTCCCGGCGGATTTGTCCTACTCAGGAGAGCGTTCACCGACAAA
CAACAGATAAAACGAAAGGCCCAGTCTTCCGACTGAGCCTTTCGTTTTATTTGATGCCTGGCAGTTCCCT
ACTCTCGCGTTAACGCTAGCATGGATGTTTTCCCAGTCACGACGTTGTAAAACGACGGCCAGTCTTAAGC
TCGGGCCCCAAATAATGATTTTATTTTGACTGATAGTGACCTGTTCGTTGCAACAAATTGATGAGCAATG
CTTTTTTATAATGCCAACTTTGTACAAAAAAGCAGGCTTCAGTGACTAGTTAGGTACCTATTAATTAAGG
CCGATGGTGAGCAAGGGCGAGGAGCTGTTCACCGGGGTGGTGCCCATCCTGGTCGAGCTGGACGGCGACG
TAAACGGCCACAAGTTCAGCGTGTCCGGCGAGGGCGAGGGCGATGCCACCTACGGCAAGCTGACCCTGAA
GTTCATCTGCACCACCGGCAAGCTGCCCGTGCCCTGGCCCACCCTCGTGACCACCCTGACCTACGGCGTG
CAGTGCTTCAGCCGCTACCCCGACCACATGAAGCAGCACGACTTCTTCAAGTCCGCCATGCCCGAAGGCT
ACGTCCAGGAGCGCACCATCTTCTTCAAGGACGACGGCAACTACAAGACCCGCGCCGAGGTGAAGTTCGA
GGGCGACACCCTGGTGAACCGCATCGAGCTGAAGGGCATCGACTTCAAGGAGGACGGCAACATCCTGGGG
CACAAGCTGGAGTACAACTACAACAGCCACAACGTCTATATCATGGCCGACAAGCAGAAGAACGGCATCA
AGGTGAACTTCAAGATCCGCCACAACATCGAGGACGGCAGCGTGCAGCTCGCCGACCACTACCAGCAGAA
CACCCCCATCGGCGACGGCCCCGTGCTGCTGCCCGACAACCACTACCTGAGCACCCAGTCCGCCCTGAGC
AAAGACCCCAACGAGAAGCGCGATCACATGGTCCTGCTGGAGTTCGTGACCGCCGCCGGGATCACTCTCG
GCATGGACGAGCTGTACAAGGGCGGTGGAAGATCTATGCCCCTCAACGTTAGCTTCACCAACAGGAACTA
TGACCTCGACTACGACTCGGTGCAGCCGTATTTCTACTGCGACGAGGAGGAGAACTTCTACCAGCAGCAG
CAGCAGAGCGAGCTGCAGCCCCCGGCGCCCAGCGAGGATATCTGGAAGAAATTCGAGCTGCTGCCCACCC
CGCCCCTGTCCCCTAGCCGCCGCTCCGGGCTCTGCTCGCCCTCCTACGTTGCGGTCACACCCTTCTCCCT
TCGGGGAGACAACGACGGCGGTGGCGGGAGCTTCTCCACGGCCGACCAGCTGGAGATGGTGACCGAGCTG
CTGGGAGGAGACATGGTGAACCAGAGTTTCATCTGCGACCCGGACGACGAGACCTTCATCAAAAACATCA
TCATCCAGGACTGTATGTGGAGCGGCTTCTCGGCCGCCGCCAAGCTCGTCTCAGAGAAGCTGGCCTCCTA
CCAGGCTGCGCGCAAAGACAGCGGCAGCCCGAACCCCGCCCGCGGCCACAGCGTCTGCTCCACCTCCAGC
TTGTACCTGCAGGATCTGAGCGCCGCCGCCTCAGAGTGCATCGACCCCTCGGTGGTCTTCCCCTACCCTC
TCAACGACAGCAGCTCGCCCAAGTCCTGCGCCTCGCAAGACTCCAGCGCCTTCTCTCCGTCCTCGGATTC
TCTGCTCTCCTCGACGGAGTCCTCCCCGCAGGGCAGCCCCGAGCCCCTGGTGCTCCATGAGGAGACACCG
CCCACCACCAGCAGCGACTCTGAGGAGGAACAAGAAGATGAGGAAGAAATCGATGTTGTTTCTGTGGAAA
AGAGGCAGGCTCCTGGCAAAAGGTCAGAGTCTGGATCACCTTCTGCTGGAGGCCACAGCAAACCTCCTCA
CAGCCCACTGGTCCTCAAGAGGTGCCACGTCTCCACACATCAGCACAACTACGCAGCGCCTCCCTCCACT
CGGAAGGACTATCCTGCTGCCAAGAGGGTCAAGTTGGACAGTGTCAGAGTCCTGAGACAGATCAGCAACA
ACCGAAAATGCACCAGCCCCAGGTCCTCGGACACCGAGGAGAATGTCAAGAGGCGAACACACAACGTCTT
GGAGCGCCAGAGGAGGAACGAGCTAAAACGGAGCTTTTTTGCCCTGCGTGACCAGATCCCGGAGTTGGAA
AACAATGAAAAGGCCCCCAAGGTAGTTATCCTTAAAAAAGCCACAGCATACATCCTGTCCGTCCAAGCAG
AGGAGCAAAAGCTCATTTCTGAAGAGGACTTGTTGCGGAAACGACGAGAACAGTTGAAACACAAACTTGA
ACAGCTACGGAACTCTTGTGCGTAATAACTAGCGGCCGCAGTCAGACCCAGCTTTCTTGTACAAAGTTGG
CATTATAAGAAAGCATTGCTTATCAATTTGTTGCAACGAACAGGTCACTATCAGTCAAAATAAAATCATT
ATTTGCCATCCAGCTGATATCCCCTATAGTGAGTCGTATTACATGGTCATAGCTGTTTCCTGGCAGCTCT
GGCCCGTGTCTCAAAATCTCTGATGTTACATTGCACAAGATAAAAATATATCATCATGAACAATAAAACT
GTCTGCTTACATAAACAGTAATACAAGGGGTGTTATGAGCCATATTCAACGGGAAACGTCGAGGCCGCGA
TTAAATTCCAACATGGATGCTGATTTATATGGGTATAAATGGGCTCGCGATAATGTCGGGCAATCAGGTG
CGACAATCTATCGCTTGTATGGGAAGCCCGATGCGCCAGAGTTGTTTCTGAAACATGGCAAAGGTAGCGT
TGCCAATGATGTTACAGATGAGATGGTCAGACTAAACTGGCTGACGGAATTTATGCCTCTTCCGACCATC
AAGCATTTTATCCGTACTCCTGATGATGCATGGTTACTCACCACTGCGATCCCCGGAAAAACAGCATTCC
AGGTATTAGAAGAATATCCTGATTCAGGTGAAAATATTGTTGATGCGCTGGCAGTGTTCCTGCGCCGGTT
GCATTCGATTCCTGTTTGTAATTGTCCTTTTAACAGCGATCGCGTATTTCGTCTCGCTCAGGCGCAATCA
CGAATGAATAACGGTTTGGTTGATGCGAGTGATTTTGATGACGAGCGTAATGGCTGGCCTGTTGAACAAG
TCTGGAAAGAAATGCATAAACTTTTGCCATTCTCACCGGATTCAGTCGTCACTCATGGTGATTTCTCACT
TGATAACCTTATTTTTGACGAGGGGAAATTAATAGGTTGTATTGATGTTGGACGAGTCGGAATCGCAGAC
CGATACCAGGATCTTGCCATCCTATGGAACTGCCTCGGTGAGTTTTCTCCTTCATTACAGAAACGGCTTT
TTCAAAAATATGGTATTGATAATCCTGATATGAATAAATTGCAGTTTCATTTGATGCTCGATGAGTTTTT
CTAATCAGAATTGGTTAATTGGTTGTAACACTGGCAGAGCATTACGCTGACTTGACGGGACGGCGCAAGC
TCATGACCAAAATCCCTTAACGTGAGTTACGCGTCGTTCCACTGAGCGTCAGACCCCGTAGAAAAGATCA
AAGGATCTTCTTGAGATCCTTTTTTTCTGCGCGTAATCTGCTGCTTGCAAACAAAAAAACCACCGCTACC
AGCGGTGGTTTGTTTGCCGGATCAAGAGCTACCAACTCTTTTTCCGAAGGTAACTGGCTTCAGCAGAGCG
CAGATACCAAATACTGTTCTTCTAGTGTAGCCGTAGTTAGGCCACCACTTCAAGAACTCTGTAGCACCGC
CTACATACCTCGCTCTGCTAATCCTGTTACCAGTGGCTGCTGCCAGTGGCGATAAGTCGTGTCTTACCGG
GTTGGACTCAAGACGATAGTTACCGGATAAGGCGCAGCGGTCGGGCTGAACGGGGGGTTCGTGCACACAG
CCCAGCTTGGAGCGAACGACCTACACCGAACTGAGATACCTACAGCGTGAGCTATGAGAAAGCGCCACGC
TTCCCGAAGGGAGAAAGGCGGACAGGTATCCGGTAAGCGGCAGGGTCGGAACAGGAGAGCGCACGAGGGA
GCTTCCAGGGGGAAACGCCTGGTATCTTTATAGTCCTGTCGGGTTTCGCCACCTCTGACTTGAGCGTCGA
TTTTTGTGATGCTCGTCAGGGGGGCGGAGCCTATGGAAAAACGCCAGCAACGCGGCCTTTTTACGGTTCC
TGGCCTTTTGCTGGCCTTTTGCTCACATGTT
Features (pLannotate 1.2.2; 11 found; start..end, strand, type, name):
    121..213     +  CDS            lacI (fragment): lac repressor; lacI; The lac repressor binds to the lac operator to inhibit transcription in E. coli. This inhibition can be relieved by adding lactose or isopropyl-β-D-thiogalactopyranoside (IPTG).
    268..295     -  terminator     rrnB T2 terminator: transcription terminator T2 from the E. coli rrnB gene
    427..470     +  terminator     rrnB T1 terminator: Escherichia coli rrnB; transcription terminator T1 from the E. coli rrnB gene
    517..553     -  CDS            lacZα (fragment): LacZα fragment of β-galactosidase; lacZ fragment
    569..668     +  protein_bind   attL1: mutant version of attL; recombination site for the Gateway® LR reaction LR Clonase™
    704..1420    +  CDS            EGFP: EGFP is a basic (constitutively fluorescent) green fluorescent protein published in 1996, derived from Aequorea victoria. It is reported to be a rapidly-maturing weak dimer with moderate acid sensitivity.
   1436..2755    +  CDS            c-Myc: human c-Myc proto-oncogene
   2776..2875    -  protein_bind   attL2: mutant version of attL; recombination site for the Gateway® LR reaction LR Clonase™
   2893..2911    -  promoter       T7 promoter: promoter for bacteriophage T7 RNA polymerase
   3045..3854    +  CDS            KanR: aminoglycoside phosphotransferase; aph(3')-Ia; confers resistance to kanamycin in bacteria or G418 (Geneticin®) in eukaryotes
   4001..4589    +  rep_origin     ori: high-copy-number ColE1/pMB1/pBR322/pUC origin of replication
