[The description below was written by a language model from this plasmid's Addgene catalogue record and pLannotate feature annotations shown in this document.]
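Description:
pME-EGFP-Myc (JDW 1441) is a Gateway middle entry clone built on the pDONR221 backbone, about 4.65 kb in the sequenced record. It is a bacterial shuttle intermediate rather than an expression vector. It replicates in E. coli from a high-copy ColE1/pUC-type origin and is selected with kanamycin through the aminoglycoside phosphotransferase (KanR) gene. The backbone carries the rrnB T1 and T2 transcription terminators upstream of the cloning region, which insulate the insert from read-through transcription. A T7 promoter lies just beyond attL2 and points back toward the insert. The short lacI and lacZα fragments are annotated remnants with no evident functional role.

The payload sits between attL1 and attL2 and consists of an EGFP coding sequence followed, after a short gap, by the human c-Myc (MYC) open reading frame in the same orientation. This matches the stated design of EGFP fused to the N-terminus of oncogenic c-Myc. The record does not describe the linker, nor does it specify any mutation in MYC. No eukaryotic promoter or polyadenylation signal is annotated within the att-flanked cassette, as expected for a middle entry clone. These elements are supplied by recombining it through an LR Clonase reaction with 5′ (promoter) and 3′ entry clones into a destination vector.

The plasmid belongs to a MultiSite Gateway toolbox for modular assembly of transgenes in vertebrate model systems. In that setting it provides a fluorescently trackable Myc oncogene that can be placed under whichever promoter and vector context the user chooses.
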