Addgene plasmid #242569: pME-EGFP-Myc (JDW 1441)
Purpose: Gateway middle entry clone containing EGFP fused to oncogenic c-Myc.
Depositing lab: Joshua Wythe. Depositing organization: University of Virginia. Publication: MultiSite Assembly of Gateway Induced Clones (MAGIC): a flexible cloning toolbox for use in vertebrate model systems. Gillespie WB 3rd, Zhang Y, Ruiz OE, Cerda J 3rd, Ortiz-Guzman J, Sherman M, Turner WD, Largoza G, Mosser LE, Fujimoto E, Chien CB, Kwan KM, Arenkiel BR, Devine WP, Wythe JD. Development. 2025 Nov 15;152(22):dev204308. doi: 10.1242/dev.204308. Epub 2025 Nov 13. PubMed 41230856.
Backbone
  Vector backbone: pDONR221
  Vector type: Gateway subcloning
Growth in bacteria
  Bacterial resistance: Kanamycin, 50 μg/mL
  Growth temperature: 37°C
  Growth strain: NEB Stable
  Copy number: High Copy
Gene/Insert
  Gene/Insert name: c-Myc
  Species: H. sapiens (human)
  Entrez Gene: MYC (a.k.a. MRTL, MYCC, bHLHe39, c-Myc)
  Cloning method: Gateway Cloning
Terms and licenses: Academic/Nonprofit Terms; Industry Terms: Not Available to Industry
Depositor comments: Please visit https://doi.org/10.1101/2024.07.13.603267 for bioRxiv preprint.
How to cite: pME-EGFP-Myc (JDW 1441) was a gift from Joshua Wythe (Addgene plasmid # 242569 ; http://n2t.net/addgene:242569 ; RRID:Addgene_242569)
